Addgene plasmid #169150: pMAL716
Purpose: Encodes OptoQ-AMP4
Depositing lab: Jose Avalos. Depositing organization: Princeton University. Publication: The Neurospora crassa Inducible Q System Enables Simultaneous Optogenetic Amplification and Inversion in Saccharomyces cerevisiae for Bidirectional Control of Gene Expression. Lalwani MA, Zhao EM, Wegner SA, Avalos JL. ACS Synth Biol. 2021 Aug 20;10(8):2060-2075. doi: 10.1021/acssynbio.1c00229. Epub 2021 Aug 4. PubMed 34346207.
Backbone
  Vector backbone: pUC
  Vector type: Yeast Expression
  Selectable markers: HIS3
Growth in bacteria
  Bacterial resistance: Ampicillin, 100 μg/mL
  Growth temperature: 37°C
  Growth strain: DH5alpha
  Copy number: High Copy
Gene/Insert
  Gene/Insert name: VP16-EL222
  Species: Erythrobacter litoralis
  Insert size (bp): 900
  Tag / fusion protein: SV40 NLS (N terminal on insert)
Resource information
  A portion of this plasmid was derived from a plasmid made by: Kevin Gardner and Laura Motta-Mena
Terms and licenses: Academic/Nonprofit Terms; Industry Terms: Not Available to Industry
How to cite: pMAL716 was a gift from Jose Avalos (Addgene plasmid # 169150 ; http://n2t.net/addgene:169150 ; RRID:Addgene_169150)
