[The description below was written by a language model from this plasmid's Addgene catalogue record and pLannotate feature annotations shown in this document.]
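Description:
pMAL716 is a yeast expression plasmid built on a pUC-type backbone that encodes the OptoQ-AMP4 optogenetic circuit for Saccharomyces cerevisiae. It is propagated in E. coli through the high-copy ColE1/pUC origin with ampicillin resistance (AmpR), and it also carries an f1 origin and lacZα/T7/T3 remnants typical of pRS-style shuttle vectors. Selection in yeast is by HIS3. No 2μ or CEN/ARS element is annotated. HIS3-neighbouring sequences (DED1 and MRM1/PET56 fragments) lie on both sides of the marker, which would be consistent with integration at the HIS3 locus, though the record does not state the mode of maintenance.

The catalogued insert is VP16-EL222 with an N-terminal SV40 NLS. In the feature table it appears as a VP16 activation domain fragment fused to the Erythrobacter litoralis EL222 light-responsive DNA-binding protein, driven by the constitutive TEF1 promoter and ended by the CYC1 terminator. On illumination, EL222 forms a flavin adduct that frees its DNA-binding domain, so the fusion acts as a light-switchable transcriptional activator.

The 14.8 kb sequence holds more than this one insert. It includes the Neurospora crassa qa-1s repressor of the quinate (Q) system, joined or adjacent to a roughly 330 bp flavin-binding domain of Arabidopsis origin that the annotation software labelled as a fluorescent protein. It also includes a GFP-family reporter ORF upstream of the ADH1 terminator and a minimal TATA-box promoter. The promoters controlling qa-1s and the reporter are not annotated, and no qa-1f activator is called, so the full wiring cannot be read from the table. According to the associated publication title, such circuits use the Q system for optogenetic amplification and inversion, giving light-based bidirectional control of yeast gene expression.
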