Features (pLannotate 1.2.2; 32 found; start..end, strand, type, name):
     90..121     -  promoter       minP: minimal TATA-box promoter with low basal activity
    292..539     -  terminator     CYC1 terminator: S. cerevisiae CYC1; transcription terminator for CYC1
    561..1196    -  CDS            LVHTH_ERYLH (fragment): Experimental evidence at protein level: Swiss-Prot protein existence level 1. Has reversible, light-dependent DNA-binding activity. Upon illumination an internal FMN-protein adduct is formed which changes the protein conformation so that the previously sequestered DNA-binding domain is free to bind DNA. Binds to sequences within in its own promoter when illuminated but not when it has been incubated in the dark. From Erythrobacter litoralis (strain HTCC2594).
   1194..1475    -  CDS            VP16_HHV11 (fragment): Experimental evidence at protein level: Swiss-Prot protein existence level 1. May play a role in the aggregation of tegument proteins around nucleocapsids during virus morphogenesis. From Human herpesvirus 1 (strain 17) (HHV-1) (Human herpes simplex virus 1).
   1478..1875    -  promoter       TEF1 promoter: S. cerevisiae TEF1; promoter for EF-1α
   1939..2271    +  CDS            YO201_YEAST (fragment): Protein uncertain: Swiss-Prot protein existence level 5. From Saccharomyces cerevisiae (strain ATCC 204508 / S288c) (Baker's yeast).
   2267..2464    +  CDS            DED1 (fragment): DED1_YEAST - Also known as SPP81. Experimental evidence at protein level: Swiss-Prot protein existence level 1. ATP-binding RNA helicase involved in translation initiation. Remodels RNA in response to ADP and ATP concentrations by facilitating disruption, but also formation of RNA duplexes. Has weak ATP-dependent affinity for dsRNA, but strong ATP-dependent affinity for ssRNA. Acts as a virus host factor involved in the replication of the MBV and the L-A viruses by promoting the negative-strand RNA synthesis. May be involved in recognition of the preinitiation complex and DNA binding of the RN
   2539..2557    -  promoter       T7 promoter: promoter for bacteriophage T7 RNA polymerase
   2560..2717    +  CDS            lacZα (fragment): LacZα fragment of β-galactosidase; lacZ fragment
   2721..3149    +  rep_origin     f1 ori (sequence partly withheld): f1 bacteriophage origin of replication; arrow indicates direction of (+) strand synthesis
   3177..3228    -  misc_feature   bom (fragment): basis of mobility region from pBR322
   3284..3376    -  CDS            URA3 (fragment): PYRF_YEAST - Experimental evidence at protein level: Swiss-Prot protein existence level 1. From Saccharomyces cerevisiae (strain ATCC 204508 / S288c) (Baker's yeast).
   3376..3508    -  promoter       URA3 promoter (fragment): S. cerevisiae URA3
   3516..3565    -  misc_feature   bom (fragment): basis of mobility region from pBR322
   3667..3702    -  CDS            rop (fragment): Rop protein, which maintains plasmids at low copy number; rop
   3813..3917    +  promoter       AmpR promoter: bla
   3918..4778    +  CDS            AmpR: β-lactamase; bla; confers resistance to ampicillin, carbenicillin, and related antibiotics
   4949..5537    +  rep_origin     ori: high-copy-number ColE1/pMB1/pBR322/pUC origin of replication
   5720..5812    +  CDS            lacI (fragment): lac repressor; lacI; The lac repressor binds to the lac operator to inhibit transcription in E. coli. This inhibition can be relieved by adding lactose or isopropyl-β-D-thiogalactopyranoside (IPTG).
   5825..5846    +  protein_bind   CAP binding site: CAP binding activates transcription in the presence of cAMP. E. coli catabolite activator protein
   5861..5891    +  promoter       lac promoter: promoter for the E. coli lac operon
   5895..5917    +  protein_bind   lac operator (fragment): The lac repressor binds to the lac operator to inhibit transcription in E. coli. This inhibition can be relieved by adding lactose or isopropyl-β-D-thiogalactopyranoside (IPTG). lac repressor encoded by lacI
   5960..5978    +  promoter       T3 promoter: promoter for bacteriophage T3 RNA polymerase
   6027..6254    -  CDS            MRM1 (fragment): MRM1_YEAST - Also known as PET56 From Saccharomyces cerevisiae (strain ATCC 204508 / S288c) (Baker's yeast).
   6304..6491    +  promoter       HIS3 promoter: S. cerevisiae HIS3
   6597..7232    +  CDS            HIS3: HIS7_YEAST - Experimental evidence at protein level: Swiss-Prot protein existence level 1. From Saccharomyces cerevisiae (strain ATCC 204508 / S288c) (Baker's yeast).
   7719..7907    +  CDS            DED1 (fragment): DED1_CANGA - Protein inferred from homology: Swiss-Prot protein existence level 3. ATP-binding RNA helicase involved in translation initiation. Remodels RNA in response to ADP and ATP concentrations by facilitating disruption, but also formation of RNA duplexes (By similarity). From Candida glabrata (strain ATCC 2001 / CBS 138 / JCM 3761 / NBRC 0622 / NRRL Y-65) (Yeast) (Torulopsis glabrata).
   8360..8689    -  CDS            SH3: SH3 is a basic (constitutively fluorescent) cyan fluorescent protein published in 2019, derived from Arabidopsis thaliana. It requires the cofactor flavin for fluorescence.
   8750..11503   -  CDS            qa-1s (sequence withheld): QUTR_NEUCR - Protein inferred from homology: Swiss-Prot protein existence level 3. Multi-domain repressor protein that negatively regulates transcription of the quinate utilization pathway genes. May mediate its repressor activity by binding directly to the qa-1f activator protein (By similarity). From Neurospora crassa (strain ATCC 24698 / 74-OR23-1A / CBS 708.71 / DSM 1257 / FGSC 987).
  11812..12141   +  CDS            YL111_YEAST: Protein predicted: Swiss-Prot protein existence level 4. From Saccharomyces cerevisiae (strain ATCC 204508 / S288c) (Baker's yeast).
  12230..12395   -  terminator     ADH1 terminator: S. cerevisiae ADH1; transcription terminator for the S. cerevisiae alcohol dehydrogenase 1 (ADH1) gene
  12411..13133   -  CDS            sg12: sg12 is a basic (constitutively fluorescent) long stokes shift fluorescent protein published in 1997, derived from Aequorea victoria.
>Addgene plasmid #169150 | pMAL716 | addgene full sequence | sequence record 340152 | Addgene NGS Result
AGCTTCCGCTGCCGCGTTCAGCGTCTTTCTCTTGGGTGGCATGATTTTAGCGGCCGCGGTGGCTTTACCA
ACAGTACCGGATTGCCAAGCTGGAAGTCGAGCTTCCATTATATACCCTCTAGTGTCTCTTAAGCATGGAC
TAAAGGCTACCTATAACGCATGGACTAAAGGCTACCTATAACGCATGGACTAAAGGCTACCTATAACGCA
TGGACTAAAGGCTACCTATAACGCATGGACTAAAGGCTACCTACTCGAAGCTGGCGAACTCACGTACCCG
GCGATAAGGCCGCAAATTAAAGCCTTCGAGCGTCCCAAAACCTTCTCAAGCAAGGTTTTCAGTATAATGT
TACATGCGTACACGCGTCTGTACAGAAAAAAAAGAAAAATTTGAAATATAAATAACGTTCTTAATACTAA
CATAACTATAAAAAAATAAATAGGGACCTAGACTTCAGGTTGTCTAACTCCTTCCTTTTCGGTTAGAGCG
GATGTGGGGGGAGGGCGTGAATGTAAGCGTGACATAACTAATTACATGATCATTACTCGAGGTCGACTTA
AATACCTGCTTCTACGGCAATTCTAACTAAATCTGCACTCGTTTTTAAGTTTAATTTTTCCATTACCAAA
CCTCTGTGCATTTTGACAGTTTTTTCTGAAAGACCCAGTCTGGCAGCCACTTCTTTATTTCTTAGGCCTG
ATGCAACCAGAGTTGTGACTTCTAATTGACGTGGTGAAAGAGTTTTTAACATCTCCGCAGCACGTTCTCT
ACGGGCCATGCCCATGTTCGGTTGATCGTCATCCACTTCCACTTGGCTACCAAGGAAGTATAGTAATTCA
TCATCGTCATCATAGATTGGTGCCACCAAAACTGCATTACGAAAAGGAGTACCATCCTTTTTGTAATTCA
AAATCTCAACCAACACGGGTTTATGCTCACGAACACCTTGACGGATCTTATCTGTTAGCCAGGGTTCAGT
ACCAGATCCTGCCAAAAATCTACAATTACGACCAACACATTCTTCCTCAGAATACCCAGTTAGATCGGTA
AAGGCCTGGTTGATAGCAATCAAAGGATTATCAGCCAATCTGGGATCACTAACAACACTTGCTATGGGTG
AGGCCTCGATCAAATCCAATACCCATTGGGCTGGAGGTTGGACTTCAACTCTAGTATCATCTGCTCCGAA
TTCACCTCCATATTCGTCGATACCAAGTGCATCAGTAAACATCTGTTCAAATTCGAAATCTGCCATGTCC
AACGCGCCATACGGAGCAGAATCATGTGGTGTAAATCCGGGGCCGGGAGAATCCCCATCACCTAACATGT
CCAGATCAAAATCATCAAGAGCATCGGCATGTGCCATAGCTACATCCTCACCGTCTAAATGTAATTCGTC
ACCAAGTGAAACGTCCGTTGGTGGGGCTACTTTTCTCTTTTTTTTCGGGCTAGCCATGATTTTAGCGGCC
GCCAAAACTTAGATTAGATTGCTATGCTTTCTTTCTAATGAGCAAGAAGTAAAAAAAGTTGTAATAGAAC
AAGAAAAATGAAACTGAAACTTGAGAAATTGAAGACCGTTTATTAACTTAAATATCAATGGGAGGTCATC
GAAAGAGAAAAAAATCAAAAAAAAAATTTTCAAGAAAAAGAAACGTGATAAAAATTTTTATTGCCTTTTT
CGACGAAGAAAAAGAAACGAGGCGGTCTCTTTTTTCTTTTCCAAACCTTTAGTACGGGTAATTAACGACA
CCCTAGAGGAAGAAAGAGGGGAAATTTAGTATGCTGTGCTTGGGTGTTTTGAAGTGGTACGGCGATGCGC
GGAGTCCGAGAAAATCTGGAAGAGTAAAAAAGGAGTAGAAACATTTTGAAGCTATCAGCTGTTTCCCGGG
AGCTGGAACTCCCACCTGCAACATGCGGGATCCTGAGTAAATAAGCGGCCGCCACCGCGGTGGAGCTCAG
ATCTTGACACCGATTATTTAAAGCTGCAGCATACGATATATATACATGTGTATATATGTATACCTATGAA
TGTCAGTAAGTATGTATACGAACAGTATGATACTGAAGATGACAAGGTAATGCATCATTCTATACGTGTC
ATTCTGAACGAGGCGCGCTTTCCTTTTTTCTTTTTGCTTTTTCTTTTTTTTTCTCTTGAACTCCAGAAAA
AAAATATAAAAGAGATGGAGGAACGGGAAAAAGTTAGTTGTGGTGATAGGTGGCAAGTGGTATTCCGTAA
GAACAACAAGAAAAGCATTTCATATTATGGCTGAACTGAGCGAACAAGTGCAAAATTTAAGCATCAACGA
CAACAACGAGAATGGTTATGTTCCTCCTCACTTAAGAGGAAAACCAAGAAGTGCCAGAAATAACAGTAGC
AACTACAATAACAACAACGGCGGCTACAACGGTGGCCGTGGCGGTGGCAGCTTCTTTAGCAACAACCGTC
GTGGTGGTTACGGCAACGGTGGTTTCTTCGGTGGAAACAACGGTGGCAGCGGCCGGCCATTTAAATGTTT
AAACGGCCACGCTGGCCCCCTATAGTGAGTCGTATTACAATTCACTGGCCGTCGTTTTACAACGTCGTGA
CTGGGAAAACCCTGGCGTTACCCAACTTAATCGCCTTGCAGCACATCCCCCTTTCGCCAGCTGGCGTAAT
AGCGAAGAGGCCCGCACCGATCGCCCTTCCCAACAGTTGCGCAGCCTGAATGGCGAATGG
[124 nt withheld, positions 2721-2844]
C
[91 nt withheld, positions 2846-2936]
A
[49 nt withheld, positions 2938-2986]
CCTTTGACGTTGGAGTCCACGTTCTTT
[37 nt withheld, positions 3014-3050]
ACCCTATCTCGGTCTATTCTTTTGATTTATAAGGGATTTTGCCGATTTCGGCCTATTGGTTAAAAAATGA
GCTGATTTAACAAAAATTTAACGCGAATTTTAACAAAATATTAACGCTTACAATTTCCTGATGCGGTATT
TTCTCCTTACGCATCTGTGCGGTATTTCACACCGCATAGGGTAATAACTGATATAATTAAATTGAAGCTC
TAATTTGTGAGTTTAGTATTAGGATCTCTACCCTTGGCGAAAAGTCCTCTGCCAACAATGATGATATCTG
ATCCACCACTTACAACTTCGTCGAGGGTTCTGTACTGCTGACCCAATATGCGTATATATACCAATCTAAG
TCTGTGCTCCTTCCTTCGTTCTTCCTTCTGTTCGGAGATTACCGAATCAAAAAAATTTCAAGGAAACCGA
AATCAAAAAAAAGAATAAAAAAAAAATGATGAATTGAAAAGGTGGTATGGTGCACTCTCAGTACAATCTG
CTCTGATGCCGCATAGTTAAGCCAGCCCCGACACCCGCCAACACCCGCTGACGCGCCCTGACGGGCTTGT
CTGCTCCCGGCATCCGCTTACAGACAAGCTGTGACCGTCTCCGGGAGCTGCATGTGTCAGAGGTTTTCAC
CGTCATCACCGAAACGCGCGAGACGAAAGGGCCTCGTGATACGCCTATTTTTATAGGTTAATGTCATGAT
AATAATGGTTTCTTAGACGTCACGCGCCGAGGACGTCAGGTGGCACTTTTCGGGGAAATGTGCGCGGAAC
CCCTATTTGTTTATTTTTCTAAATACATTCAAATATGTATCCGCTCATGAGACAATAACCCTGATAAATG
CTTCAATAATATTGAAAAAGGAAGAGTATGAGTATTCAACATTTCCGTGTCGCCCTTATTCCCTTTTTTG
CGGCATTTTGCCTTCCTGTTTTTGCTCACCCAGAAACGCTGGTGAAAGTAAAAGATGCTGAAGATCAGTT
GGGTGCACGAGTGGGTTACATCGAACTGGATCTCAACAGCGGTAAGATCCTTGAGAGTTTTCGCCCCGAA
GAACGTTTTCCAATGATGAGCACTTTTAAAGTTCTGCTATGTGGCGCGGTATTATCCCGTATTGACGCCG
GGCAAGAGCAACTCGGTCGCCGCATACACTATTCTCAGAATGACTTGGTTGAGTACTCACCAGTCACAGA
AAAGCATCTTACGGATGGCATGACAGTAAGAGAATTATGCAGTGCTGCCATAACCATGAGTGATAACACT
GCGGCCAACTTACTTCTGACAACGATCGGAGGACCGAAGGAGCTAACCGCTTTTTTGCACAACATGGGGG
ATCATGTAACTCGCCTTGATCGTTGGGAACCGGAGCTGAATGAAGCCATACCAAACGACGAGCGTGACAC
CACGATGCCTGTAGCAATGGCAACAACGTTGCGCAAACTATTAACTGGCGAACTACTTACTCTAGCTTCC
CGGCAACAATTAATAGACTGGATGGAGGCGGATAAAGTTGCAGGACCACTTCTGCGCTCGGCCCTTCCGG
CTGGCTGGTTTATTGCTGATAAATCTGGAGCCGGTGAGCGTGGGTCTCGCGGTATCATTGCAGCACTGGG
GCCAGATGGTAAGCCCTCCCGTATCGTAGTTATCTACACGACGGGGAGTCAGGCAACTATGGATGAACGA
AATAGACAGATCGCTGAGATAGGTGCCTCACTGATTAAGCATTGGTAACTGTCAGACCAAGTTTACTCAT
ATATACTTTAGATTGATTTAAAACTTCATTTTTAATTTAAAAGGATCTAGGTGAAGATCCTTTTTGATAA
TCTCATGACCAAAATCCCTTAACGTGAGTTTTCGTTCCACTGAGCGTCAGACCCCGTAGAAAAGATCAAA
GGATCTTCTTGAGATCCTTTTTTTCTGCGCGTAATCTGCTGCTTGCAAACAAAAAAACCACCGCTACCAG
CGGTGGTTTGTTTGCCGGATCAAGAGCTACCAACTCTTTTTCCGAAGGTAACTGGCTTCAGCAGAGCGCA
GATACCAAATACTGTTCTTCTAGTGTAGCCGTAGTTAGGCCACCACTTCAAGAACTCTGTAGCACCGCCT
ACATACCTCGCTCTGCTAATCCTGTTACCAGTGGCTGCTGCCAGTGGCGATAAGTCGTGTCTTACCGGGT
TGGACTCAAGACGATAGTTACCGGATAAGGCGCAGCGGTCGGGCTGAACGGGGGGTTCGTGCACACAGCC
CAGCTTGGAGCGAACGACCTACACCGAACTGAGATACCTACAGCGTGAGCTATGAGAAAGCGCCACGCTT
CCCGAAGGGAGAAAGGCGGACAGGTATCCGGTAAGCGGCAGGGTCGGAACAGGAGAGCGCACGAGGGAGC
TTCCAGGGGGAAACGCCTGGTATCTTTATAGTCCTGTCGGGTTTCGCCACCTCTGACTTGAGCGTCGATT
TTTGTGATGCTCGTCAGGGGGGCGGAGCCTATGGAAAAACGCCAGCAACGCGGCCTTTTTACGGTTCCTG
GCCTTTTGCTGGCCTTTTGCTCACATGTTCTTTCCTGCGTTATCCCCTGATTCTGTGGATAACCGTATTA
CCGCCTTTGAGTGAGCTGATACCGCTCGCCGCAGCCGAACGACCGAGCGCAGCGAGTCAGTGAGCGAGGA
AGCGGAAGAGCGCCCAATACGCAAACCGCCTCTCCCCGCGCGTTGGCCGATTCATTAATGCAGCTGGCAC
GACAGGTTTCCCGACTGGAAAGCGGGCAGTGAGCGCAACGCAATTAATGTGAGTTAGCTCACTCATTAGG
CACCCCAGGCTTTACACTTTATGCTTCCGGCTCGTATGTTGTGTGGAATTGTGAGCGGATAACAATTTCA
CACAGGAAACAGCTATGACCATGATTACGCCAAGCTCGGAATTAACCCTCACTAAAGGGAACAAAAGCTG
GGCCGGCCATTTAAATGTTTAAACGGCCACGCTGGCCGCTGCACGGTCCTGTTCCCTAGCATGTACGTGA
GCGTATTTCCTTTTAAACCACGACGCTTTGTCTTCATTCAACGTTTCCCATTGTTTTTTTCTACTATTGC
TTTGCTGTGGGAAAAACTTATCGAAAGATGACGACTTTTTCTTAATTCTCGTTTTAAGAGCTTGGTGAGC
GCTAGGAGTCACTGCCAGGTATCGTTTGAACACGGCATTAGTCAGGGAAGTCATAACACAGTCCTTTCCC
GCAATTTTCTTTTTCTATTACTCTTGGCCTCCTCTAGTACACTCTATATTTTTTTATGCCTCGGTAATGA
TTTTCATTTTTTTTTTTCCACCTAGCGGATGACTCTTTTTTTTTCTTAGCGATTGGCATTATCACATAAT
GAATTATACATTATATAAAGTAATGTGATTTCTTCGAAGAATATACTAAAAAATGAGCAGGCAAGATAAA
CGAAGGCAAAGAGGCTCTATATGTATATAAAGCTGCGGATGCCTTCTGATTTAATCTAGTTCTAGTTTAC
TTCAGGTTTACTTAAAGTTGAGATAATTGAAGCAAAGAGAAGCATCGAGCAAAGGATGGCGTTTGTTAAG
AGGGTTACGCAGGAGACGAATATACAGCTGGCGCTGGATCTTGACGGTGGGTCTGTTTCTGTACGGGAGA
GCATACTGGGCAAGGAATATGCTAGTGGTGATGGGCAGACCATCCATGTGCACACTGGAGTTGGGTTTTT
GGACCACATGTTGACTGCGCTGGCGAAGCATGGCGGGTGGTCTCTGATCCTGGAGTGTATAGGGGACTTG
CACATCGATGACCACCACACTGTTGAGGACTGTGGGATTGCGCTGGGCCAAGCGTTCAAGGAGGCGCTTG
GCTCCGTGCGTGGTATCAAGAGGTTCGGGCATGGGTTTGCACCACTGGACGAGGCGCTGAGCCGCGCTGT
GGTTGACTTCTCCAATAGGCCTTTCGCCGTGGTGGAGCTGGGCCTGAAGCGAGAACGCATAGGCCAGCTA
TCCACAGAGATGATCCCGCACTTCTTGGAGAGTTTCGCCACTGAGGCGCGTATCACCATGCATGTGGACT
GTCTGCGGGGCACCAACGACCACCACCGCTCCGAATCAGCTTTCAAGGCGCTCGCCATCGCCATCAGAGA
GGCAAGAACACCTACGGGTCGCGATGACGTTCCATCCACTAAGGGTGTCCTAGCATAGAACACAGCCCAC
AGCTACCACCATCAACAATATTTATATAGATAACGTACACATAGAAATCACACAAACAGAGTATTTATTC
TTAACTACATGAACTACCATCAGACCGTCTGGGCCACTATATAATGTGCTATTCATAAACGTGATCACTC
TACGTAGCAGGCGACCCCAGGTGAAAATTTTTCAGCGAGCTGCCAGATTGTCAGGTGAAAAACTGAAAAA
AACTTCTGGGCGATGAGCTTGTGGCGGGAAATTAAGTATATAAAGCAGTTAGTTTCTTCTGCTTCTTGTG
GTTCTGGGTATTCTTGTAATATTTGGAATAATAGAAAACCAAGACTACTGCCTTTCTTTTCATATTATAG
AGGAAGAAATACGCACGAACACGATATAGAGGTAAATTTTTTGCAAAAAGATACCAAACTATAAAAGAAA
TAGAAGACTAAACTACAAAAAATAAAGAAAGTAATACATATATCCAATATGACTGAGTTAGCAGAGCAAG
TTTCCATGCCTGAAGGGCAACAAAGACGTGGTGGTTACGTTCCACCTCACATCCGTAACGGTGGTGGCAG
AAGAGGCGATTCTGCTCCTCGTGGTGGTTTCAACAACGGTGGCGGCCGTGGTGGTTTCTTCAGAAACAAC
GGTGACCGTGGTGGATTCGGCTTTGGGTACCTCCGGATATGTTGGCGCGCCTTAATTTATTCGCCGGCGA
TACATGGGTGACCAAAAGAGCGGGCGGATACACGCGTCACCACAAGCAGAATAAAAGGTAAACCTGAAAT
TGTTTTAACATAAAATGAAAAATGCTTGTTTGCAACCCTATATAGAATCATAAAACATTCGTGACTATAA
AATGAATAAACTAAACTATTCTAAGAAAATGAAATAAATGACAAAAAAACGTGTTTTTTGGACTAGAAGG
CTTAATCAAAAGCTCTCGATCATTATTATTGGAAGTACAAGTTTTCAGAACCAGCCTTCTTGTACAAAGA
AGTAATAGATTCTTGTGCACAAGACATAGGAAGTTCTCGAACCGCTTCATCGATATTCACAGCTGTTTTT
TTCACCAGGTCTTCTCCCTCTTTCACTGCGGTTTCTTCAATGACATTGCGAACTGGTTCTACGTGCTTGC
TCCCGTCTAGTTGAACTCCAATAAAGTATTGTACTTCTCCCTTCTGATCACGCATAGGTTGCAAGTGGAA
AATGTTCCAGAACTTCTTTCCGCTCTTGGTGTAGTTGATGAGCTGAACTGTCACTTCGGTTTGGTTATCA
ATAGCATTTCGAATCTTCTTCACTGTGGTTAGATCAGTCTCTGGACCTTGTAGAAACCTGCAATTTCTTC
CAAGAATTTCTTCACGGCTATATTCCGTGAGCTCCAAGAAACTATCAGATGCAAAAATAATGGGATTATC
GGGAAGCCTAGGATCAGTGATAATAAAATTCTTCTCGATACGTTCGAGTGTAGTAGCTAGATCAATACCC
TTTCTCATCTGTCCTCCAGCACTCTCGAG
[2754 nt withheld, positions 8750-11503]
GATTTTAGCGGCCGCTTATTGATATAGTGTTTAAGCGAATGACAGAAGATTAATTTCTTGGTATGTTAGG
AAAGAATAAAGGAGAATAAGAATAATTAGAACAATGTAGGATGGAAAGAAAGATTATCAAGCATGCCGAC
TTTATATACTTGAACGGAGGCAAAGGATGCAAAATTTTCTCACATTTCTTTCTGCCGTTATGTTGGAAGT
AAGACTCCCATTATCGCAATACTGCAACACGAATATGCAAAATTTGCTGAGTTATCGCAGATAGTTGTTG
CAAAGATAGCGGCGTAGGTGGCCGCGAAATGGGAAATTCCAAAACAAACGGTTTTTTTACTCCTGAGAAA
TACTTGTACGGGATAATCCAGGGCCTACCACCCACGCTTCGAGGATTGGCTTTTATTTTTTTTTTTTTGG
TGGCGTTTTATTTCTTTCCCGCTTTCTGGGACTTGTGCGGAGTTTTGAGAGGGGCGCGCGGCAAAGGATT
CCCAAAACGGAAATCAGACGCCAATAGCCAGCACTCAAAGCAGTTCTGGACCCATTCCGATTTTCCCATT
TGGTTCTTGCGCGTGCTGATTCCGACACGCGCGTCTATAAATAGCATGAAGTATCCGCACACCGCAGCGT
TAGTGAGGTGAGGGTGGCAGCAAGCTAATTCCCGCATCTGGAATCTGAACTGCCCCTTTTGGACTAACCG
TGTGGTTCATGGGTGCCCGGCGATAAGAGCGACCTCATGCTATACCTGAGAAAGCAACCTGACCTACAGG
AAAGAGTTACTCAAGAATAAGAATTTTCGTTTTAAAACCTAAGAGTCACTTTAAAATTTGTATACACTTA
TTTTTTTTATAACTTATTTAATAATAAAAATCATAAATCATAAGAAATTCGCTGATCATTACTCGAGTTT
GTATAGTTCATCCATGCCATGTGTAATCCCAGCAGCTGTTACAAACTCAAGAAGGACCATGTGGTCTCTC
TTTTCGTTGGGATCTTTCGAAAGGGCAGATTGTGTGGACAGGTAATGGTTGTCTGGTAAAAGGACAGGGC
CATCGCCAATTGGAGTATTTTGTTGATAATGGTCTGCTAGTTGAACGCTTCCATCTTCAATGTTGTGTCT
AATTTTGAAGTTAACTTTGATTCCATTCTTTTGTTTGTCTGCCATGATGTATACATTGTGTGAGTTATAG
TTGTATTCCAATTTGTGTCCAAGAATGTTTCCATCTTCTTTAAAATCAATACCTTTTAACTCGATTCTAT
TAACAAGGGTATCACCTTCAAACTTGACTTCAGCACGTGTCTTGTAGTTCCCGTCATCTTTGAAAAATAT
AGTTCTTTCCTGTACATAACCTTCGGGCATGGCACTCTTGAAAAAGTCATGCCGTTTCATATGATCTGGG
TATCTTGAAAAGCATTGAACACCATAAGTGAAAGTAGTGACAAGTGTTGGCCATGGAACAGGTAGTTTTC
CAGTAGTGCAAATAAATTTAAGGGTAAGTTTTCCGTATGTTGCATCACCTTCACCCTCTCCACTGACAGA
AAATTTGTGCCCATTAACATCACCATCTAATTCAACAAGAATTGGGACAACTCCAGTGAAAAGTTCTTCT
CCTTTGTCGACGCTAGCCATGATTTTAGCGGCCGCTATTAATTTAGTGTGTGTATTTGTGTTTGTGTGTC
TATAGAAGTATAGTAATTTATGCTGCAAAGGTCCTAATGTATAAGGAAAGAATATTTAGAGAAAAGAAGA
AAACAAGAGTTTTATATACATACAGAGCACATGCATGCCATATGATCATGTGTCGTCGCACACATATATA
TATCTAGAAAGGATAAGCGATTACCCGAGGATAAGCGATTACCCGAGCGGATAAGCGATTACCCGTGAGG
ATAATTGTTTATCCGAGGATAAGCGATTACCCACTAGTTTAATTTATTCTTAAGCTGGCCCGGCGATAAA
TATGATACACGGTCCAATGGATAAACATTTTTTATCAACACTATGATATATAAATATAATAGTTTTTCGT
ATATATATTCCTTTTTTTGGTCAATTTTTGAAATTTTCGTAGAAAAGGGAGAGACAAAACACATTATATC
AATGAAAACGTACAAAAAGTAGATAAAGTCAGTGCTTAAACACGTCTTTTCCTTAAAAATACTTTATTAT
TTTTATTTTATTGAGAGGGTGGTTTAAAAATAGAAATAGAGAGAGAGGTACATACATAAACATACGCGCA
CAAAAGCAGAGATGATCATTACTCGAGTCATTATTGTTCATACGTGTTAATGTCACTGAAATTGCACCCA
GGGACGAACCCAAGATTCGTCATAAATTGTGGGTCAACATCTACAGCATCAGTATATTCAATACTCGCTA
AATCATCTACCATGGCATCATAATCAACTGTACTGTAACCAAAATTTGCCATAGGGACCAGGTTGCTATG
ATAGGGAGGGTGATTAGTCGTTGAGTCCACGTACGGTGGGGGTGGACGCGGAGGCGCCCCTCCCGGAGCT
AGAGCTACTGACGCCTCGTTAAGGTGTGTTGCTGGAGGGGGGTAGGTGCTCAGGATTCCGTGGGTATTCA
CGGAACCGTAATCGTTGGTTTGGGTTATAGCGTCAAGAGCAGCGTCAGAATTGTAAGGCGTCGGATTTGG
AATCCCATTAAAACGATCATTAACAGGGTTTATTGACGTACTCAAGGGTTGTTCCATGACGTGAGGCATG
ATTGACGCAGTGGCAGTAGCCGTGGGCGGCAGCTCTAATTGACGGAGAAGCCTTGTGATACTTTTATTGA
CCCTGGAGGTCGCCCACCTTGCATGCAGTCTTTCCGCCGCCGGTGAATCCTTCCCTACCAGTAACGCTGA
GCCTTGGCCAGCGTCCCTGACTAATAGATTATGTAGCGCGTCTTCGGACCTTGCTACGTTTTCAAACATC
CACGCCAACGCCAATTCCAAGGTCCTAATATAACCAGTCTGAACGCCACGCTTCTTGGGGGAAGCCTGAT
ACGTGCAAGACCTGCCCTGACTCACGCAAGGAAAACATGCAGGCTGAATACCGTCACATTTTTCACGAGC
GGCTCTGCATTGGTCACACGCACGACTGACCCTTTGTCTTTTAGACCTGGCAGGCTCCACCAATAAGGTG
GTAGTAGTCGGTCCCAACCCTGGCGTATCGATATTCGTCAAGTCAGCGAAACGTGCGTTGTTAGAGGAAG
CCGCGGTGTTAGCTACATGACCGTCCGCATTACCGTCCGCGTGGCCATCTGCATGGGCGTT
